Addgene plasmid #237666: pRK5_msfGFP-HMGB1-TDP43HP
Purpose: For overexpression of msfGFP-HMGB1-TDP43HP
Depositing lab: Denes Hnisz. Depositing organization: Max Planck Institute for Molecular Genetics. Publication: Probing condensate microenvironments with a micropeptide killswitch. Zhang Y, Stoppelkamp I, Fernandez-Pernas P, Allram M, Charman M, Magalhaes AP, Piedavent-Salomon M, Sommer G, Sung YC, Meyer K, Grams N, Halko E, Dongre S, Meierhofer D, Malszycki M, Ilik IA, Aktas T, Kraushar ML, Vastenhouw N, Weitzman MD, Grebien F, Niskanen H, Hnisz D. Nature. 2025 Jun 4. doi: 10.1038/s41586-025-09141-5. PubMed 40468084.
Backbone
  Vector backbone: pRK5
  Vector type: Mammalian Expression
Growth in bacteria
  Bacterial resistance: Ampicillin, 100 μg/mL
  Growth temperature: 37°C
  Growth strain: DH5alpha
  Copy number: High Copy
Gene/Insert
  Gene/Insert name: HMGB1-TDP43HP
  Species: H. sapiens (human)
  Entrez Gene: HMGB1 (a.k.a. HMG-1, HMG1, HMG3, SBP-1)
  Tag / fusion protein: msfGFP (N terminal on insert)
  Cloning method: Gibson Cloning
Terms and licenses: Academic/Nonprofit Terms; Industry Terms: Not Available to Industry
How to cite: pRK5_msfGFP-HMGB1-TDP43HP was a gift from Denes Hnisz (Addgene plasmid # 237666 ; http://n2t.net/addgene:237666 ; RRID:Addgene_237666)
