[The description below was written by a language model from this plasmid's Addgene catalogue record and pLannotate feature annotations shown in this document.]
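Description:
pRK5_msfGFP-HMGB1-TDP43HP is a mammalian expression plasmid of about 6.1 kb built on the pRK5 backbone and intended for overexpression of a fluorescent fusion protein in transfected cells. It is propagated in E. coli as a high-copy plasmid through a ColE1/pUC-type origin and selected with ampicillin via the β-lactamase gene. The backbone also carries an M13 phage origin for single-stranded DNA production. In addition, it contains short remnants of lacZα, lacI, rop and bom, along with lac promoter/operator elements; these are cloning-vector leftovers with no role in expression of the insert. No mammalian selection marker is annotated. An SV40 enhancer/early promoter region lies downstream of the expression cassette, but no marker gene is annotated after it, so the plasmid appears suited to transient expression.

The expression cassette is driven by the human cytomegalovirus immediate early enhancer and promoter. These are followed by a fragment of CMV intron A and an SP6 promoter, which could serve for in vitro transcription. The open reading frame begins with an N-terminal monomeric superfolder GFP; the annotation software matched this region to a related EGFP derivative. Next comes human HMGB1, a chromatin-associated high-mobility-group protein; the automated match is to the bovine orthologue and covers only part of the protein. The C-terminus is a short segment of under 30 codons from human TDP-43 (TARDBP), the "TDP43HP" element, whose exact nature the record does not define. An SV40 polyadenylation signal terminates the transcript. A brief match to an immunoglobulin signal sequence upstream of GFP is probably a backbone remnant. The associated work concerns probing biomolecular condensate microenvironments, so the construct is presumably used to image how the appended TDP-43 peptide alters HMGB1 behaviour.
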