Features (pLannotate 1.2.2; 23 found; start..end, strand, type, name):
     14..393     +  enhancer       CMV enhancer: human cytomegalovirus immediate early enhancer
    394..597     +  promoter       CMV promoter: human cytomegalovirus (CMV) immediate early promoter
    733..776     +  intron         CMV intron (fragment): modified intron A from human cytomegalovirus
    828..846     +  promoter       SP6 promoter: promoter for bacteriophage SP6 RNA polymerase
    850..887     +  CDS            IgH signal sequence (fragment): signal sequence from the mouse immunoglobulin heavy chain variable region
    939..1653    +  CDS            SiriusGFP (fragment): enhanced GFP (EGFP) derivative that exhibits robust folding and enhanced photostability (Zhong et al., 2019) mammalian codon-optimized
   1659..2201    +  CDS            HMGB1 (fragment): HMGB1_BOVIN - Also known as HMG1. Experimental evidence at protein level: Swiss-Prot protein existence level 1. In the extracellular compartment (following either active secretion or passive release)involved in regulation of the inflammatory response. Fully reduced HGMB1 (which subsequently gets oxidized after release) in association with CXCL12 mediates the recruitment of inflammatory cells during the initial phase of tissue injury; the CXCL12:HMGB1 complex triggers CXCR4 homodimerization (By similarity). Induces the migration of monocyte-derived immature dendritic cells and seems to regulate
   2286..2363    +  CDS            TARDBP (fragment): TADBP_HUMAN - Also known as TDP43. Experimental evidence at protein level: Swiss-Prot protein existence level 1. RNA-binding protein that is involved in various steps of RNA biogenesis and processing (PubMed:23519609). Preferentially binds, via its two RNA recognition motifs RRM1 and RRM2, to GU-repeats on RNA molecules predominantly localized within long introns and in the 3'UTR of mRNAs (PubMed:23519609, PubMed:24240615, PubMed:24464995). In turn, regulates the splicing of many non-coding and protein-coding RNAs including proteins involved in neuronal survival, as well as mRNAs that encode p
   2367..2384    +  misc_feature   MCS (fragment): pUC18/19 multiple cloning site
   2405..2539    +  polyA_signal   SV40 poly(A) signal: SV40 polyadenylation signal
   2608..2965    +  promoter       SV40 promoter: SV40 enhancer and early promoter
   2984..3138    +  CDS            lacZα (fragment): LacZα fragment of β-galactosidase; lacZ fragment
   3144..3195    -  misc_feature   bom (fragment): basis of mobility region from pBR322
   3214..3594    +  rep_origin     M13 ori (sequence partly withheld): M13 bacteriophage origin of replication; arrow indicates direction of (+) strand synthesis
   3670..3719    -  misc_feature   bom (fragment): basis of mobility region from pBR322
   3821..3856    -  CDS            rop (fragment): Rop protein, which maintains plasmids at low copy number; rop
   3951..4055    +  promoter       AmpR promoter: bla
   4056..4916    +  CDS            AmpR: β-lactamase; bla; confers resistance to ampicillin, carbenicillin, and related antibiotics
   5087..5675    +  rep_origin     ori: high-copy-number ColE1/pMB1/pBR322/pUC origin of replication
   5858..5950    +  CDS            lacI (fragment): lac repressor; lacI; The lac repressor binds to the lac operator to inhibit transcription in E. coli. This inhibition can be relieved by adding lactose or isopropyl-β-D-thiogalactopyranoside (IPTG).
   5963..5984    +  protein_bind   CAP binding site: CAP binding activates transcription in the presence of cAMP. E. coli catabolite activator protein
   5999..6029    +  promoter       lac promoter: promoter for the E. coli lac operon
   6037..6053    +  protein_bind   lac operator: The lac repressor binds to the lac operator to inhibit transcription in E. coli. This inhibition can be relieved by adding lactose or isopropyl-β-D-thiogalactopyranoside (IPTG). lac repressor encoded by lacI
>Addgene plasmid #237666 | pRK5_msfGFP-HMGB1-TDP43HP | addgene full sequence | sequence record 471740 | Addgene NGS Result
TTCGAGCTCGCCCGACATTGATTATTGACTAGTTATTAATAGTAATCAATTACGGGGTCATTAGTTCATA
GCCCATATATGGAGTTCCGCGTTACATAACTTACGGTAAATGGCCCGCCTGGCTGACCGCCCAACGACCC
CCGCCCATTGACGTCAATAATGACGTATGTTCCCATAGTAACGCCAATAGGGACTTTCCATTGACGTCAA
TGGGTGGAGTATTTACGGTAAACTGCCCACTTGGCAGTACATCAAGTGTATCATATGCCAAGTACGCCCC
CTATTGACGTCAATGACGGTAAATGGCCCGCCTGGCATTATGCCCAGTACATGACCTTATGGGACTTTCC
TACTTGGCAGTACATCTACGTATTAGTCATCGCTATTACCATGGTGATGCGGTTTTGGCAGTACATCAAT
GGGCGTGGATAGCGGTTTGACTCACGGGGATTTCCAAGTCTCCACCCCATTGACGTCAATGGGAGTTTGT
TTTGGCACCAAAATCAACGGGACTTTCCAAAATGTCGTAACAACTCCGCCCCATTGACGCAAATGGGCGG
TAGGCGTGTACGGTGGGAGGTCTATATAAGCAGAGCTCGTTTAGTGAACCGTCAGATCGCCTGGAGACGC
CATCCACGCTGTTTTGACCTCCATAGAAGACACCGGGACCGATCCAGCCTCCGCGGCCGGGAACGGTGCA
TTGGAACGCGGATTCCCCGTGCCAAGAGTGACGTAAGTACCGCCTATAGAGTCTATAGGCCCACCCCCTT
GGCTTCGTTAGAACGCGGCTACAATTAATACATAACCTTATGTATCATACACATACGATTTAGGTGACAC
TATAGAATAACATCCACTTTGCCTTTCTCTCCACAGGTGTCCACTCCCAGGTCCAACTGCACCTCGGTTC
TATCGATTGAATTCGTACCGGTGCCACCATGGTGAGCAAGGGCGAGGAGCTGTTCACCGGGGTGGTGCCC
ATCCTGGTCGAGCTGGACGGCGACGTAAACGGCCACAAGTTCAGCGTGCGCGGCGAGGGCGAGGGCGATG
CCACCAACGGCAAGCTGACCCTGAAGTTCATCTGCACCACCGGCAAGCTGCCCGTGCCCTGGCCCACCCT
CGTGACCACCCTGACCTACGGCGTGCAGTGCTTCAGCCGCTACCCCGACCACATGAAGCAGCACGACTTC
TTCAAGTCCGCCATGCCCGAAGGCTACGTCCAGGAGCGCACCATCTCCTTCAAGGACGACGGCACCTACA
AGACCCGCGCCGAGGTGAAGTTCGAGGGCGACACCCTGGTGAACCGCATCGAGCTGAAGGGCATCGACTT
CAAGGAGGACGGCAACATCCTGGGGCACAAGCTGGAGTACAACTTCAACAGCCACAACGTCTATATCACG
GCCGACAAGCAGAAGAACGGCATCAAGGCGAACTTCAAGATCCGCCACAACGTCGAGGACGGCAGCGTGC
AGCTCGCCGACCACTACCAGCAGAACACCCCCATCGGCGACGGCCCCGTGCTGCTGCCCGACAACCACTA
CCTGAGCACCCAGTCCAAGCTGAGCAAAGACCCCAACGAGAAGCGCGATCACATGGTCCTGCTGGAGTTC
GTGACCGCCGCCGGGATCACTCTCGGCATGGACGAGCTGTACACGGCGATGGGCAAAGGAGATCCTAAGA
AGCCGAGAGGCAAAATGTCATCATATGCATTTTTTGTGCAAACTTGTCGGGAGGAGCATAAGAAGAAGCA
CCCAGATGCTTCAGTCAACTTCTCAGAGTTTTCTAAGAAGTGCTCAGAGAGGTGGAAGACCATGTCTGCT
AAAGAGAAAGGAAAATTTGAAGATATGGCAAAAGCGGACAAGGCCCGTTATGAAAGAGAAATGAAAACCT
ATATCCCTCCCAAAGGGGAGACAAAAAAGAAGTTCAAGGATCCCAATGCACCCAAGAGGCCTCCTTCGGC
CTTCTTCCTCTTCTGCTCTGAGTATCGCCCAAAAATCAAAGGAGAACATCCTGGCCTGTCCATTGGTGAT
GTTGCGAAGAAACTGGGAGAGATGTGGAATAACACTGCTGCAGATGACAAGCAGCCTTATGAAAAGAAGG
CTGCGAAGCTGAAGGAAAAATATGAAAAGGATATTGCTGCATATCGAGCTAAAGGAAAGCCTGATGCAGC
AAAAAAGGGAGTTGTCAAGGCTGAAAAAAGCAAGAAAAGGAAGAGGAGGAAGATGAGGAAGATGAAGAGG
ATGAGGAGGAGGAGGAAGATGAAGAAGATGAAGATGAAGAAGAAGATTAATCCAGCCATGATGGCTGCCG
CCCAGGCAGCACTACAGAGCAGTTGGGGTATGATGGGCATGTTAGCCAGCCAGTAATCTAGAGTCGACCT
GCAGAAGCTTGGCCGCCATGGCCCAACTTGTTTATTGCAGCTTATAATGGTTACAAATAAAGCAATAGCA
TCACAAATTTCACAAATAAAGCATTTTTTTCACTGCATTCTAGTTGTGGTTTGTCCAAACTCATCAATGT
ATCTTATCATGTCTGGATCGGGAATTAATTCGGCGCAGCACCATGGCCTGAAATAACCTCTGAAAGAGGA
ACTTGGTTAGGTACCTTCTGAGGCGGAAAGAACCAGCTGTGGAATGTGTGTCAGTTAGGGTGTGGAAAGT
CCCCAGGCTCCCCAGCAGGCAGAAGTATGCAAAGCATGCATCTCAATTAGTCAGCAACCAGGTGTGGAAA
GTCCCCAGGCTCCCCAGCAGGCAGAAGTATGCAAAGCATGCATCTCAATTAGTCAGCAACCATAGTCCCG
CCCCTAACTCCGCCCATCCCGCCCCTAACTCCGCCCAGTTCCGCCCATTCTCCGCCCCATGGCTGACTAA
TTTTTTTTATTTATGCAGAGGCCGAGGCCGCCTCGGCCTCTGAGCTATTCCAGAAGTAGTGAGGAGGCTT
TTTTGGAGGCCTAGGCTTTTGCAAAAAGCTGTTAACAGCTTGGCACTGGCCGTCGTTTTACAACGTCGTG
ACTGGGAAAACCCTGGCGTTACCCAACTTAATCGCCTTGCAGCACATCCCCCTTTCGCCAGCTGGCGTAA
TAGCGAAGAGGCCCGCACCGATCGCCCTTCCCAACAGTTGCGCAGCCTGAATGGCGAATGGCGCCTGATG
CGGTATTTTCTCCTTACGCATCTGTGCGGTATTTCACACCGCATA
[142 nt withheld, positions 3196-3337]
C
[141 nt withheld, positions 3339-3479]
CCTTTGACGTTGGAGTCCACGTTCTTT
[37 nt withheld, positions 3507-3543]
ACCCTATCTCGGGCTATTCTTTTGATTTATAAGGGATTTTGCCGATTTCGGCCTATTGGTTAAAAAATGA
GCTGATTTAACAAAAATTTAACGCGAATTTTAACAAAATATTAACGTTTACAATTTTATGGTGCACTCTC
AGTACAATCTGCTCTGATGCCGCATAGTTAAGCCAGCCCCGACACCCGCCAACACCCGCTGACGCGCCCT
GACGGGCTTGTCTGCTCCCGGCATCCGCTTACAGACAAGCTGTGACCGTCTCCGGGAGCTGCATGTGTCA
GAGGTTTTCACCGTCATCACCGAAACGCGCGAGACGAAAGGGCCTCGTGATACGCCTATTTTTATAGGTT
AATGTCATGATAATAATGGTTTCTTAGACGTCAGGTGGCACTTTTCGGGGAAATGTGCGCGGAACCCCTA
TTTGTTTATTTTTCTAAATACATTCAAATATGTATCCGCTCATGAGACAATAACCCTGATAAATGCTTCA
ATAATATTGAAAAAGGAAGAGTATGAGTATTCAACATTTCCGTGTCGCCCTTATTCCCTTTTTTGCGGCA
TTTTGCCTTCCTGTTTTTGCTCACCCAGAAACGCTGGTGAAAGTAAAAGATGCTGAAGATCAGTTGGGTG
CACGAGTGGGTTACATCGAACTGGATCTCAACAGCGGTAAGATCCTTGAGAGTTTTCGCCCCGAAGAACG
TTTTCCAATGATGAGCACTTTTAAAGTTCTGCTATGTGGCGCGGTATTATCCCGTATTGACGCCGGGCAA
GAGCAACTCGGTCGCCGCATACACTATTCTCAGAATGACTTGGTTGAGTACTCACCAGTCACAGAAAAGC
ATCTTACGGATGGCATGACAGTAAGAGAATTATGCAGTGCTGCCATAACCATGAGTGATAACACTGCGGC
CAACTTACTTCTGACAACGATCGGAGGACCGAAGGAGCTAACCGCTTTTTTGCACAACATGGGGGATCAT
GTAACTCGCCTTGATCGTTGGGAACCGGAGCTGAATGAAGCCATACCAAACGACGAGCGTGACACCACGA
TGCCTGTAGCAATGGCAACAACGTTGCGCAAACTATTAACTGGCGAACTACTTACTCTAGCTTCCCGGCA
ACAATTAATAGACTGGATGGAGGCGGATAAAGTTGCAGGACCACTTCTGCGCTCGGCCCTTCCGGCTGGC
TGGTTTATTGCTGATAAATCTGGAGCCGGTGAGCGTGGGTCTCGCGGTATCATTGCAGCACTGGGGCCAG
ATGGTAAGCCCTCCCGTATCGTAGTTATCTACACGACGGGGAGTCAGGCAACTATGGATGAACGAAATAG
ACAGATCGCTGAGATAGGTGCCTCACTGATTAAGCATTGGTAACTGTCAGACCAAGTTTACTCATATATA
CTTTAGATTGATTTAAAACTTCATTTTTAATTTAAAAGGATCTAGGTGAAGATCCTTTTTGATAATCTCA
TGACCAAAATCCCTTAACGTGAGTTTTCGTTCCACTGAGCGTCAGACCCCGTAGAAAAGATCAAAGGATC
TTCTTGAGATCCTTTTTTTCTGCGCGTAATCTGCTGCTTGCAAACAAAAAAACCACCGCTACCAGCGGTG
GTTTGTTTGCCGGATCAAGAGCTACCAACTCTTTTTCCGAAGGTAACTGGCTTCAGCAGAGCGCAGATAC
CAAATACTGTTCTTCTAGTGTAGCCGTAGTTAGGCCACCACTTCAAGAACTCTGTAGCACCGCCTACATA
CCTCGCTCTGCTAATCCTGTTACCAGTGGCTGCTGCCAGTGGCGATAAGTCGTGTCTTACCGGGTTGGAC
TCAAGACGATAGTTACCGGATAAGGCGCAGCGGTCGGGCTGAACGGGGGGTTCGTGCACACAGCCCAGCT
TGGAGCGAACGACCTACACCGAACTGAGATACCTACAGCGTGAGCTATGAGAAAGCGCCACGCTTCCCGA
AGGGAGAAAGGCGGACAGGTATCCGGTAAGCGGCAGGGTCGGAACAGGAGAGCGCACGAGGGAGCTTCCA
GGGGGAAACGCCTGGTATCTTTATAGTCCTGTCGGGTTTCGCCACCTCTGACTTGAGCGTCGATTTTTGT
GATGCTCGTCAGGGGGGCGGAGCCTATGGAAAAACGCCAGCAACGCGGCCTTTTTACGGTTCCTGGCCTT
TTGCTGGCCTTTTGCTCACATGTTCTTTCCTGCGTTATCCCCTGATTCTGTGGATAACCGTATTACCGCC
TTTGAGTGAGCTGATACCGCTCGCCGCAGCCGAACGACCGAGCGCAGCGAGTCAGTGAGCGAGGAAGCGG
AAGAGCGCCCAATACGCAAACCGCCTCTCCCCGCGCGTTGGCCGATTCATTAATGCAGCTGGCACGACAG
GTTTCCCGACTGGAAAGCGGGCAGTGAGCGCAACGCAATTAATGTGAGTTAGCTCACTCATTAGGCACCC
CAGGCTTTACACTTTATGCTTCCGGCTCGTATGTTGTGTGGAATTGTGAGCGGATAACAATTTCACACAG
GAAACAGCTATGACATGATTACGAATTAA
